Addgene plasmid #182724: p35S-mKO2
Purpose: Transient expression of mKO2 in plant cell
Depositing lab: Yutaka Kodama. Depositing organization: Utsunomiya University. Publication: A novel orange-colored bimolecular fluorescence complementation (BiFC) assay using monomeric Kusabira-Orange protein. Fujii Y, Yoshimura A, Kodama Y. Biotechniques. 2018 Apr;64(4):153-161. doi: 10.2144/btn-2017-0121. PubMed 29661017.
Backbone
  Vector backbone: pBRN169-MXMT
  Vector type: Plant Expression
Growth in bacteria
  Bacterial resistance: Ampicillin, 100 μg/mL
  Growth temperature: 37°C
  Growth strain: DH5alpha
  Copy number: Unknown
Gene/Insert
  Gene/Insert name: mKO2 (alt name: monomeric Kusabira-Orange2)
  Promoter: CaMV 35S promoter
  Cloning method: Gateway Cloning
  Sequencing primers: 5′ GACTCTAGAGGATCCATGGTGAGTGTGATT; 3′ AGCCGGGCGGCCGCTTTAGGAATGAGCTAC
Terms and licenses: Academic/Nonprofit Terms; Industry Terms: Not Available to Industry
How to cite: p35S-mKO2 was a gift from Yutaka Kodama (Addgene plasmid # 182724 ; http://n2t.net/addgene:182724 ; RRID:Addgene_182724)
