[The description below was written by a language model from this plasmid's Addgene catalogue record and pLannotate feature annotations shown in this document.]
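Description:
p35S-mKO2 is a small (about 4.1 kb) plant expression plasmid built on the pBRN169-MXMT backbone and intended for transient expression of the orange fluorescent protein mKO2 (monomeric Kusabira-Orange 2) in plant cells. It is propagated in E. coli through a high-copy ColE1/pUC-type origin of replication and selected with ampicillin through the β-lactamase gene and its native promoter. The feature table shows no T-DNA borders, plant selectable marker, or plant replication element. The plasmid is therefore a simple non-binary vector, suited to direct DNA delivery rather than Agrobacterium-mediated transformation, although the record does not state the delivery method. Short fragments of rop, bom, lacZα, lacI, the tet promoter, and the lac promoter/operator region are cloning-vector remnants that play no part in the plant expression cassette.

The payload is a single expression cassette. The strong constitutive cauliflower mosaic virus 35S promoter is followed by the tobacco mosaic virus Ω leader, a 5′ untranslated sequence that enhances translation. Next come a short piece of pUC multiple cloning site, the mKO2 coding sequence, and the nopaline synthase (NOS) terminator, which supplies the polyadenylation signal. No fusion tags or targeting signals are annotated on mKO2, so it appears to be expressed as the free, full-length fluorescent protein. The catalogue lists Gateway cloning as the construction method, although no att recombination sites appear in the annotation.

The associated work describes an orange bimolecular fluorescence complementation assay based on Kusabira-Orange. In that context the construct plausibly serves as an intact-mKO2 reference or positive control, and more generally as an orange fluorescent marker for transiently transformed plant cells.
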