Features (pLannotate 1.2.2; 17 found; start..end, strand, type, name):
    214..802     -  rep_origin     ori: high-copy-number ColE1/pMB1/pBR322/pUC origin of replication
    973..1833    -  CDS            AmpR: β-lactamase; bla; confers resistance to ampicillin, carbenicillin, and related antibiotics
   1834..1938    -  promoter       AmpR promoter: bla
   2033..2068    +  CDS            rop (fragment): Rop protein, which maintains plasmids at low copy number; rop
   2170..2269    +  misc_feature   bom (fragment): basis of mobility region from pBR322
   2275..2429    -  CDS            lacZα (fragment): LacZα fragment of β-galactosidase; lacZ fragment
   2488..2833    +  promoter       CaMV 35S promoter: strong constitutive promoter from cauliflower mosaic virus
   2785..2831    +  promoter       minimal CaMV 35S promoter: minimal 35S promoter from cauliflower mosaic virus
   2853..2908    +  misc_feature   TMV Ω: translational enhancer from the tobacco mosaic virus 5'-leader sequence (Gallie et al., 1988)
   2910..2927    -  misc_feature   MCS (fragment): pUC18/19 multiple cloning site
   2928..3584    +  CDS            mKO2: monomeric Kusabira-Orange 2 fluorescent protein
   3603..3855    +  terminator     NOS terminator: nopaline synthase terminator and poly(A) signal
   3856..3872    -  promoter       tet promoter (fragment): E. coli promoter for tetracycline efflux protein gene
   3917..3933    -  protein_bind   lac operator: The lac repressor binds to the lac operator to inhibit transcription in E. coli. This inhibition can be relieved by adding lactose or isopropyl-β-D-thiogalactopyranoside (IPTG). lac repressor encoded by lacI
   3941..3971    -  promoter       lac promoter: promoter for the E. coli lac operon
   3986..4007    -  protein_bind   CAP binding site: CAP binding activates transcription in the presence of cAMP. E. coli catabolite activator protein
   4020..31      -  CDS            lacI (fragment) (across the origin): lac repressor; lacI; The lac repressor binds to the lac operator to inhibit transcription in E. coli. This inhibition can be relieved by adding lactose or isopropyl-β-D-thiogalactopyranoside (IPTG).
>Addgene plasmid #182724 | p35S-mKO2 | addgene full sequence | sequence record 361317 | Addgene NGS Result
CGCGGGGAGAGGCGGTTTGCGTATTGGGCGCTCTTCCGCTTCCTCGCTCACTGACTCGCTGCGCTCGGTC
GTTCGGCTGCGGCGAGCGGTATCAGCTCACTCAAAGGCGGTAATACGGTTATCCACAGAATCAGGGGATA
ACGCAGGAAAGAACATGTGAGCAAAAGGCCAGCAAAAGGCCAGGAACCGTAAAAAGGCCGCGTTGCTGGC
GTTTTTCCATAGGCTCCGCCCCCCTGACGAGCATCACAAAAATCGACGCTCAAGTCAGAGGTGGCGAAAC
CCGACAGGACTATAAAGATACCAGGCGTTTCCCCCTGGAAGCTCCCTCGTGCGCTCTCCTGTTCCGACCC
TGCCGCTTACCGGATACCTGTCCGCCTTTCTCCCTTCGGGAAGCGTGGCGCTTTCTCATAGCTCACGCTG
TAGGTATCTCAGTTCGGTGTAGGTCGTTCGCTCCAAGCTGGGCTGTGTGCACGAACCCCCCGTTCAGCCC
GACCGCTGCGCCTTATCCGGTAACTATCGTCTTGAGTCCAACCCGGTAAGACACGACTTATCGCCACTGG
CAGCAGCCACTGGTAACAGGATTAGCAGAGCGAGGTATGTAGGCGGTGCTACAGAGTTCTTGAAGTGGTG
GCCTAACTACGGCTACACTAGAAGAACAGTATTTGGTATCTGCGCTCTGCTGAAGCCAGTTACCTTCGGA
AAAAGAGTTGGTAGCTCTTGATCCGGCAAACAAACCACCGCTGGTAGCGGTGGTTTTTTTGTTTGCAAGC
AGCAGATTACGCGCAGAAAAAAAGGATCTCAAGAAGATCCTTTGATCTTTTCTACGGGGTCTGACGCTCA
GTGGAACGAAAACTCACGTTAAGGGATTTTGGTCATGAGATTATCAAAAAGGATCTTCACCTAGATCCTT
TTAAATTAAAAATGAAGTTTTAAATCAATCTAAAGTATATATGAGTAAACTTGGTCTGACAGTTACCAAT
GCTTAATCAGTGAGGCACCTATCTCAGCGATCTGTCTATTTCGTTCATCCATAGTTGCCTGACTCCCCGT
CGTGTAGATAACTACGATACGGGAGGGCTTACCATCTGGCCCCAGTGCTGCAATGATACCGCGAGACCCA
CGCTCACCGGCTCCAGATTTATCAGCAATAAACCAGCCAGCCGGAAGGGCCGAGCGCAGAAGTGGTCCTG
CAACTTTATCCGCCTCCATCCAGTCTATTAATTGTTGCCGGGAAGCTAGAGTAAGTAGTTCGCCAGTTAA
TAGTTTGCGCAACGTTGTTGCCATTGCTACAGGCATCGTGGTGTCACGCTCGTCGTTTGGTATGGCTTCA
TTCAGCTCCGGTTCCCAACGATCAAGGCGAGTTACATGATCCCCCATGTTGTGCAAAAAAGCGGTTAGCT
CCTTCGGTCCTCCGATCGTTGTCAGAAGTAAGTTGGCCGCAGTGTTATCACTCATGGTTATGGCAGCACT
GCATAATTCTCTTACTGTCATGCCATCCGTAAGATGCTTTTCTGTGACTGGTGAGTACTCAACCAAGTCA
TTCTGAGAATAGTGTATGCGGCGACCGAGTTGCTCTTGCCCGGCGTCAATACGGGATAATACCGCGCCAC
ATAGCAGAACTTTAAAAGTGCTCATCATTGGAAAACGTTCTTCGGGGCGAAAACTCTCAAGGATCTTACC
GCTGTTGAGATCCAGTTCGATGTAACCCACTCGTGCACCCAACTGATCTTCAGCATCTTTTACTTTCACC
AGCGTTTCTGGGTGAGCAAAAACAGGAAGGCAAAATGCCGCAAAAAAGGGAATAAGGGCGACACGGAAAT
GTTGAATACTCATACTCTTCCTTTTTCAATATTATTGAAGCATTTATCAGGGTTATTGTCTCATGAGCGG
ATACATATTTGAATGTATTTAGAAAAATAAACAAATAGGGGTTCCGCGCACATTTCCCCGAAAAGTGCCA
CCTGACGTCTAAGAAACCATTATTATCATGACATTAACCTATAAAAATAGGCGTATCACGAGGCCCTTTC
GTCTCGCGCGTTTCGGTGATGACGGTGAAAACCTCTGACACATGCAGCTCCCGGAGACGGTCACAGCTTG
TCTGTAAGCGGATGCCGGGAGCAGACAAGCCCGTCAGGGCGCGTCAGCGGGTGTTGGCGGGTGTCGGGGC
TGGCTTAACTATGCGGCATCAGAGCAGATTGTACTGAGAGTGCACCATATGCGGTGTGAAATACCGCACA
GATGCGTAAGGAGAAAATACCGCATCAGGCGCCATTCGCCATTCAGGCTGCGCAACTGTTGGGAAGGGCG
ATCGGTGCGGGCCTCTTCGCTATTACGCCAGCTGGCGAAAGGGGGATGTGCTGCAAGGCGATTAAGTTGG
GTAACGCCAGGGTTTTCCCAGTCACGACGTTGTAAAACGACGGCCAGTGCCAAGCTTGCATGCCTGCAGG
CTCTAGAGGATCCCCCCTCAGAAGACCAGAGGGCTATTGAGACTTTTCAACAAAGGGTAATATCGGGAAA
CCTCCTCGGATTCCATTGCCCAGCTATCTGTCACTTCATCGAAAGGACAGTAGAAAAGGAAGGTGGCTCC
TACAAATGCCATCATTGCGATAAAGGAAAGGCTATCGTTCAAGATGCCTCTACCGACAGTGGTCCCAAAG
ATGGACCCCCACCCACGAGGAACATCGTGGAAAAAGAAGACGTTCCAACCACGTCTTCAAAGCAAGTGGA
TTGATGTGATATCTCCACTGACGTAAGGGATGACGCACAATCCCACTATCCTTCGCAAGACCCTTCCTCT
ATATAAGGAAGTTCATTTCATTTGGAGAGGACAGGCTTCTTGAGATCCTTCAACAATTACCAACAACAAC
AAACAACAAACAACATTACAATTACTATTTACAATTACAGTCGACTCTAGAGGATCCATGGTGAGTGTGA
TTAAACCAGAGATGAAGATGAGGTACTACATGGACGGCTCCGTCAATGGGCATGAGTTCACAATTGAAGG
TGAAGGCACAGGCAGACCTTACGAGGGACATCAAGAGATGACACTACGCGTCACAATGGCCGAGGGCGGG
CCAATGCCTTTCGCGTTTGACTTAGTGTCACACGTGTTCTGTTACGGCCACAGAGTATTTACTAAATATC
CAGAAGAGATACCAGACTATTTCAAACAAGCATTTCCTGAAGGCCTGTCATGGGAAAGGTCGTTGGAGTT
CGAAGATGGTGGGTCCGCTTCAGTCAGTGCGCATATAAGCCTTAGAGGAAACACCTTCTACCACAAATCC
AAATTTACTGGGGTTAACTTTCCTGCCGATGGTCCTATCATGCAAAACCAAAGTGTTGATTGGGAGCCAT
CAACCGAGAAAATTACTGCCAGCGACGGAGTTCTGAAGGGTGATGTTACGATGTACCTAAAACTTGAAGG
AGGCGGCAATCACAAATGCCAAATGAAGACTACTTACAAGGCGGCAAAAGAGATTCTTGAAATGCCAGGA
GACCATTACATCGGCCATCGCCTCGTCAGGAAAACCGAAGGCAACATTACTGAGCAGGTAGAAGATGCAG
TAGCTCATTCCTAAAGCGGCCGCCCGGCTGCAGATCGTTCAAACATTTGGCAATAAAGTTTCTTAAGATT
GAATCCTGTTGCCGGTCTTGCGATGATTATCATATAATTTCTGTTGAATTACGTTAAGCATGTAATAATT
AACATGTAATGCATGACGTTATTTATGAGATGGGTTTTTATGATTAGAGTCCCGCAATTATACATTTAAT
ACGCGATAGAAAACAAAATATAGCGCGCAAACTAGGATAAATTATCGCGCGCGGTGTCATCTATGTTACT
AGATCCGATGATAAGCTGTCAAACATGAGAATTCGTAATCATGTCATAGCTGTTTCCTGTGTGAAATTGT
TATCCGCTCACAATTCCACACAACATACGAGCCGGAAGCATAAAGTGTAAAGCCTGGGGTGCCTAATGAG
TGAGCTAACTCACATTAATTGCGTTGCGCTCACTGCCCGCTTTCCAGTCGGGAAACCTGTCGTGCCAGCT
GCATTAATGAATCGGCCAACG
